Addgene plasmid #145166: pcDNA3-sACE2v3-Fc(IgG1)
Purpose: Mammalian expression plasmid for soluble ACE2-Fc fusion (IgG1) high affinity 3
Depositing lab: Erik Procko. Depositing organization: University of Illinois at Urbana-Champaign. Publication: Engineering human ACE2 to optimize binding to the spike protein of SARS coronavirus 2. Chan KK, Dorosky D, Sharma P, Abbasi SA, Dye JM, Kranz DM, Herbert AS, Procko E. Science. 2020 Sep 4;369(6508):1261-1265. doi: 10.1126/science.abc0870. Epub 2020 Aug 4. PubMed 32753553.
Backbone
  Vector backbone: pcDNA3.1(+)
  Backbone manufacturer: Invitrogen
  Backbone size w/o insert (bp): 5332
  Total vector size (bp): 7888
  Vector type: Mammalian Expression
  Selectable markers: Neomycin (select with G418)
Growth in bacteria
  Bacterial resistance: Ampicillin, 100 μg/mL
  Growth temperature: 37°C
  Growth strain: DH5alpha
  Copy number: High Copy
Gene/Insert
  Gene/Insert name: Angiotensin-converting enzyme 2 (alt names: ACE2; peptidyl-dipeptidase A)
  Species: H. sapiens (human)
  Insert size (bp): 2556
  Mutation: Extracellular, soluble protease domain (a.a. M1-D615) with mutations A25V, T27Y, T92Q, Q325P, A386L
  GenBank ID: NM_021804.1
  Entrez Gene: ACE2 (a.k.a. ACEH)
  Promoter: CMV
  Tag / fusion protein: Fc region of human IgG1 (C terminal on insert)
  Cloning method: Restriction Enzyme; 5′ cloning site NheI (not destroyed); 3′ cloning site XhoI (not destroyed)
  Sequencing primers: 5′ CMV-fwd; 3′ BGH-rev
Terms and licenses: Academic/Nonprofit Terms; Industry Terms: Not Available to Industry
Depositor comments: Please visit https://www.biorxiv.org/content/10.1101/2020.03.16.994236v1 for BioRxiv preprint.
How to cite: pcDNA3-sACE2v3-Fc(IgG1) was a gift from Erik Procko (Addgene plasmid # 145166 ; http://n2t.net/addgene:145166 ; RRID:Addgene_145166)
