[The description below was written by a language model from this plasmid's Addgene catalogue record.]
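Description:
pcDNA3-sACE2v3-Fc(IgG1) is a mammalian expression plasmid built on the Invitrogen pcDNA3.1(+) backbone, giving a total size of about 7.9 kb with a roughly 2.6 kb insert. It is propagated in E. coli as a high-copy plasmid under ampicillin selection, and it carries a neomycin resistance marker so that transfected mammalian cells can be selected with G418. No feature table accompanies the record, so other backbone elements are not itemised. The use of a BGH reverse sequencing primer is consistent with the bovine growth hormone polyadenylation signal that normally sits downstream of the cloning site in this backbone.

The insert, cloned between NheI and XhoI sites that both remain intact, is driven by the CMV promoter for strong constitutive expression. It encodes the soluble extracellular protease domain of human angiotensin-converting enzyme 2 (residues M1 to D615), which omits the membrane-anchoring portion of the receptor. Because the coding sequence starts at the native M1, the protein presumably retains the native N-terminal signal sequence for secretion. This ACE2 fragment carries five substitutions (A25V, T27Y, T92Q, Q325P and A386L) that define the "v3" high-affinity variant. It is fused at its C terminus to the Fc region of human IgG1, a partner that typically dimerises the fused protein and allows capture on protein A or G resins.

The associated work concerns engineering human ACE2 for improved binding to the SARS-CoV-2 spike protein. The plasmid therefore serves to produce a secreted, high-affinity ACE2-Fc decoy receptor in mammalian cells, suited to spike-binding and related studies.
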