>Addgene plasmid #145166 | pcDNA3-sACE2v3-Fc(IgG1) | addgene partial sequence | sequence record 288228 | BGH-rev 5'-TAGAAGGCACAGTCGAGG-3'
CTAGACTCGAGTTATCATTTACCCGGAGACAGGGAGAGGCTCTTCTGCGTGTAGTGGTTGTGCAGAGCCT
CGTGCATCACGGAGCATGAGAAGACGTTCCCCTGCTGCCACCTGCTCTTGTCCACGGTGAGCTTGCTGTA
GAGGAAGAAGGAGCCGTCGGAGTCCAGCACGGGAGGCGTGGTCTTGTAGTTGTTCTCCGGCTGCCCATTG
CTCTCCCACTCCACGGCGATGTCGCTGGGATAGAAGCCTTTGACCAGGCAGGTCAGGCTGACCTGGTTCT
TGGTCATCTCCTCCCGGGATGGGGGCAGGGTGTACACCTGTGGTTCTCGGGGCTGCCCTTTGGCTTTGGA
GATGGTTTTCTCGATGGGGGCTGGGAGGGCTTTGTTGGAGACCTTGCACTTGTACTCCTTGCCATTCAGC
CAGTCCTGGTGCAGGACGGTGAGGACGCTGACCACACGGTACGTGCTGTTGTACTGCTCCTCCCGCGGCT
TTGTCTTGGCATTATGCACCTCCACGCCGTCCACGTACCAGTTGAACTTGACCTCAGGGTCTTCGTGGCT
CACGTCCACCACCACGCATGTGACCTCAGGGGTCCGGGAGATCATGAGGGTGTCCTTGGGTTTTGGGGGG
AAGAGGAAGACTGACGGTCCCCCCAGGAGTTCAGGTGCTGGGCACGGTGGGC
