>Addgene plasmid #145166 | pcDNA3-sACE2v3-Fc(IgG1) | addgene partial sequence | sequence record 288229 | T7 5'-TAATACGACTCACTATAGGG-3'
GCTCTTCCTGGCTCCTTCTCAGCCTTGTTGCTGTAACTGCTGCTCAGTCCACCATTGAGGAACAGGTCAA
GTACTTTTTGGACAAGTTTAACCACGAAGCCGAAGACCTGTTCTATCAAAGTTCACTTGCTTCTTGGAAT
TATAACACCAATATTACTGAAGAGAATGTCCAAAACATGAATAATGCTGGGGACAAATGGTCTGCCTTTT
TAAAGGAACAGTCCACACTTGCCCAAATGTATCCACTACAAGAAATTCAGAATCTCCAAGTCAAGCTTCA
GCTGCAGGCTCTTCAGCAAAATGGGTCTTCAGTGCTCTCAGAAGACAAGAGCAAACGGTTGAACACAATT
CTAAATACAATGAGCACCATCTACAGTACTGGAAAAGTTTGTAACCCAGATAATCCACAAGAATGCTTAT
TACTTGAACCAGGTTTGAATGAAATAATGGCAAACAGTTTAGACTACAATGAGAGGCTCTGGGCTTGGGA
AAGCTGGAGATCTGAGGTCGGCAAGCAGCTGAGGCCATTATATGAAGAGTATGTGGTCTTGAAAAATGAG
ATGGCAAGAGCAAATCATTATGAGGACTATGGGGATTATTGGAGAGGAGACTATGAAGTAAATGGGGTAG
ATGGCTATGACTACAGCCGCGGCCAGTTGATTGAAGATGTGGAACATACCTTTGAAGAGATTAAACCATT
ATATGAACATCTTCATGCCTATGTGAGGGCAAAGTTGATGAATGCCTATCCTTCCTATATCAGTCCAATT
GGATGCCTCCCTGCTCATTTGCTTGGTGA
