LOCUS       Exported 7891 bp ds-DNA circular SYN 12-MAY-2021
DEFINITION  Mammalian expression plasmid for soluble ACE2-Fc fusion (IgG1) high
            affinity 3.
ACCESSION   .
VERSION     .
KEYWORDS    pcDNA3-sACE2v3-Fc(IgG1)
SOURCE      synthetic DNA construct
  ORGANISM  synthetic DNA construct
REFERENCE   1 (bases 1 to 7891)
  AUTHORS   Chan KK, Dorosky D, Sharma P, Abbasi SA, Dye JM, Kranz DM, Herbert
            AS, Procko E
  TITLE     Engineering human ACE2 to optimize binding to the spike protein of
            SARS coronavirus 2.
  JOURNAL   Science. 2020 Sep 4;369(6508):1261-1265. doi:
            10.1126/science.abc0870. Epub 2020 Aug 4.
  PUBMED    32753553
REFERENCE   2 (bases 1 to 7891)
  AUTHORS   .
  TITLE     Direct Submission
  JOURNAL   Exported May 12, 2021 from SnapGene Server 1.1.58
            http://www.snapgene.com
FEATURES             Location/Qualifiers
     source          1..7891
                     /organism="synthetic DNA construct"
                     /mol_type="other DNA"
     promoter        1..204
                     /label=CMV promoter
                     /note="human cytomegalovirus (CMV) immediate early
                     promoter"
     primer_bind     155..175
                     /label=CMV-F
                     /note="Human CMV immediate early promoter, forward primer"
     primer_bind     249..268
                     /label=T7
                     /note="T7 promoter, forward primer"
     promoter        249..267
                     /label=T7 promoter
                     /note="promoter for bacteriophage T7 RNA polymerase"
     primer_bind     complement(2868..2885)
                     /label=BGH-rev
                     /note="Bovine growth hormone terminator, reverse primer.
                     Also called BGH reverse"
     polyA_signal    2874..3098
                     /label=bGH poly(A) signal
                     /note="bovine growth hormone polyadenylation signal"
     rep_origin      3144..3572
                     /direction=RIGHT
                     /label=f1 ori
                     /note="f1 bacteriophage origin of replication; arrow
                     indicates direction of (+) strand synthesis"
     primer_bind     complement(3231..3250)
                     /label=F1ori-R
                     /note="F1 origin, reverse primer"
     primer_bind     3441..3462
                     /label=F1ori-F
                     /note="F1 origin, forward primer"
     primer_bind     complement(3581..3601)
                     /label=pBABE 3'
                     /note="SV40 enhancer, reverse primer for pBABE vectors"
     promoter        3586..3915
                     /label=SV40 promoter
                     /note="SV40 enhancer and early promoter"
     rep_origin      3766..3901
                     /label=SV40 ori
                     /note="SV40 origin of replication"
     primer_bind     3828..3847
                     /label=SV40pro-F
                     /note="SV40 promoter/origin, forward primer"
     CDS             3982..4776
                     /codon_start=1
                     /gene="aph(3')-II (or nptII)"
                     /product="aminoglycoside phosphotransferase from Tn5"
                     /label=NeoR/KanR
                     /note="confers resistance to neomycin, kanamycin, and G418
                     (Geneticin(R))"
                     /translation="MIEQDGLHAGSPAAWVERLFGYDWAQQTIGCSDAAVFRLSAQGRP
                     VLFVKTDLSGALNELQDEAARLSWLATTGVPCAAVLDVVTEAGRDWLLLGEVPGQDLLS
                     SHLAPAEKVSIMADAMRRLHTLDPATCPFDHQAKHRIERARTRMEAGLVDQDDLDEEHQ
                     GLAPAELFARLKARMPDGEDLVVTHGDACLPNIMVENGRFSGFIDCGRLGVADRYQDIA
                     LATRDIAEELGGEWADRFLVLYGIAAPDSQRIAFYRLLDEFF"
     primer_bind     complement(4036..4055)
                     /label=Neo-R
                     /note="Neomycin resistance gene, reverse primer"
     primer_bind     4646..4665
                     /label=Neo-F
                     /note="Neomycin resistance gene, forward primer"
     polyA_signal    4950..5071
                     /label=SV40 poly(A) signal
                     /note="SV40 polyadenylation signal"
     primer_bind     complement(4987..5006)
                     /label=SV40pA-R
                     /note="SV40 polyA, reverse primer"
     primer_bind     5041..5060
                     /label=EBV-rev
                     /note="SV40 polyA terminator, reverse primer"
     primer_bind     complement(5120..5136)
                     /label=M13 rev
                     /note="common sequencing primer, one of multiple similar
                     variants"
     primer_bind     complement(5120..5136)
                     /label=M13 Reverse
                     /note="In lacZ gene. Also called M13-rev"
     primer_bind     complement(5133..5155)
                     /label=M13/pUC Reverse
                     /note="In lacZ gene"
     protein_bind    5144..5160
                     /label=lac operator
                     /bound_moiety="lac repressor encoded by lacI"
                     /note="The lac repressor binds to the lac operator to
                     inhibit transcription in E. coli. This inhibition can be
                     relieved by adding lactose or
                     isopropyl-beta-D-thiogalactopyranoside (IPTG)."
     promoter        complement(5168..5198)
                     /label=lac promoter
                     /note="promoter for the E. coli lac operon"
     protein_bind    5213..5234
                     /label=CAP binding site
                     /bound_moiety="E. coli catabolite activator protein"
                     /note="CAP binding activates transcription in the presence
                     of cAMP."
     primer_bind     complement(5351..5368)
                     /label=L4440
                     /note="L4440 vector, forward primer"
     rep_origin      complement(5522..6110)
                     /direction=LEFT
                     /label=ori
                     /note="high-copy-number ColE1/pMB1/pBR322/pUC origin of
                     replication"
     primer_bind     complement(5602..5621)
                     /label=pBR322ori-F
                     /note="pBR322 origin, forward primer"
     CDS             complement(6281..7141)
                     /codon_start=1
                     /gene="bla"
                     /product="beta-lactamase"
                     /label=AmpR
                     /note="confers resistance to ampicillin, carbenicillin, and
                     related antibiotics"
                     /translation="MSIQHFRVALIPFFAAFCLPVFAHPETLVKVKDAEDQLGARVGYI
                     ELDLNSGKILESFRPEERFPMMSTFKVLLCGAVLSRIDAGQEQLGRRIHYSQNDLVEYS
                     PVTEKHLTDGMTVRELCSAAITMSDNTAANLLLTTIGGPKELTAFLHNMGDHVTRLDRW
                     EPELNEAIPNDERDTTMPVAMATTLRKLLTGELLTLASRQQLIDWMEADKVAGPLLRSA
                     LPAGWFIADKSGAGERGSRGIIAALGPDGKPSRIVVIYTTGSQATMDERNRQIAEIGAS
                     LIKHW"
     primer_bind     6904..6923
                     /label=Amp-R
                     /note="Ampicillin resistance gene, reverse primer"
     promoter        complement(7142..7246)
                     /gene="bla"
                     /label=AmpR promoter
     primer_bind     complement(7321..7340)
                     /label=pRS-marker
                     /note="pRS vectors, use to sequence yeast selectable
                     marker"
     enhancer        7512..7891
                     /label=CMV enhancer
                     /note="human cytomegalovirus immediate early enhancer"
ORIGIN
        1 gtgatgcggt tttggcagta catcaatggg cgtggatagc ggtttgactc acggggattt
       61 ccaagtctcc accccattga cgtcaatggg agtttgtttt ggcaccaaaa tcaacgggac
      121 tttccaaaat gtcgtaacaa ctccgcccca ttgacgcaaa tgggcggtag gcgtgtacgg
      181 tgggaggtct atataagcag agctctctgg ctaactagag aacccactgc ttactggctt
      241 atcgaaatta atacgactca ctatagggag acccaagctg gctagcgcca ccatgtcaag
      301 ctcttcctgg ctccttctca gccttgttgc tgtaactgct gctcagtcca ccattgagga
      361 acaggtcaag tactttttgg acaagtttaa ccacgaagcc gaagacctgt tctatcaaag
      421 ttcacttgct tcttggaatt ataacaccaa tattactgaa gagaatgtcc aaaacatgaa
      481 taatgctggg gacaaatggt ctgccttttt aaaggaacag tccacacttg cccaaatgta
      541 tccactacaa gaaattcaga atctccaagt caagcttcag ctgcaggctc ttcagcaaaa
      601 tgggtcttca gtgctctcag aagacaagag caaacggttg aacacaattc taaatacaat
      661 gagcaccatc tacagtactg gaaaagtttg taacccagat aatccacaag aatgcttatt
      721 acttgaacca ggtttgaatg aaataatggc aaacagttta gactacaatg agaggctctg
      781 ggcttgggaa agctggagat ctgaggtcgg caagcagctg aggccattat atgaagagta
      841 tgtggtcttg aaaaatgaga tggcaagagc aaatcattat gaggactatg gggattattg
      901 gagaggagac tatgaagtaa atggggtaga tggctatgac tacagccgcg gccagttgat
      961 tgaagatgtg gaacatacct ttgaagagat taaaccatta tatgaacatc ttcatgccta
     1021 tgtgagggca aagttgatga atgcctatcc ttcctatatc agtccaattg gatgcctccc
     1081 tgctcatttg cttggtgata tgtggggtag attttggaca aatctgtact ctttgacagt
     1141 tccctttgga cagaaaccaa acatagatgt tactgatgca atggtggacc aggcctggga
     1201 tgcacagaga atattcaagg aggccgagaa gttctttgta tctgttggtc ttcctaatat
     1261 gactccagga ttctgggaaa attccatgct aacggaccca ggaaatgttc agaaagcagt
     1321 ctgccatccc acagcttggg acctggggaa gggcgacttc aggattctta tgtgcacaaa
     1381 ggtgacaatg gacgacttcc tgacagctca tcatgagatg gggcatatcc agtatgatat
     1441 ggcatatctt gcacaacctt ttctgctaag aaatggagct aatgaaggat tccatgaagc
     1501 tgttggggaa atcatgtcac tttctgcagc cacacctaag catttaaaat ccattggtct
     1561 tctgtcaccc gattttcaag aagacaatga aacagaaata aacttcctgc tcaaacaagc
     1621 actcacgatt gttgggactc tgccatttac ttacatgtta gagaagtgga ggtggatggt
     1681 ctttaaaggg gaaattccca aagaccagtg gatgaaaaag tggtgggaga tgaagcgaga
     1741 gatagttggg gtggtggaac ctgtgcccca tgatgaaaca tactgtgacc ccgcatctct
     1801 gttccatgtt tctaatgatt actcattcat tcgatattac acaaggaccc tttaccaatt
     1861 ccagtttcaa gaagcacttt gtcaagcagc taaacatgaa ggccctctgc acaaatgtga
     1921 catctcaaac tctacagaag ctggacagaa actgttcaat atgctgaggc ttggaaaatc
     1981 agaaccctgg accctagcat tggaaaatgt tgtaggagca aagaacatga atgtaaggcc
     2041 actgctcaac tactttgagc ccttatttac ctggctgaaa gaccagaaca agaattcttt
     2101 tgtgggatgg agtaccgact ggagtccata tgcagacgga tccgacaaaa ctcacacatg
     2161 cccaccgtgc ccagcacctg aactcctggg gggaccgtca gtcttcctct tccccccaaa
     2221 acccaaggac accctcatga tctcccggac ccctgaggtc acatgcgtgg tggtggacgt
     2281 gagccacgaa gaccctgagg tcaagttcaa ctggtacgtg gacggcgtgg aggtgcataa
     2341 tgccaagaca aagccgcggg aggagcagta caacagcacg taccgtgtgg tcagcgtcct
     2401 caccgtcctg caccaggact ggctgaatgg caaggagtac aagtgcaagg tctccaacaa
     2461 agccctccca gcccccatcg agaaaaccat ctccaaagcc aaagggcagc cccgagaacc
     2521 acaggtgtac accctgcccc catcccggga ggagatgacc aagaaccagg tcagcctgac
     2581 ctgcctggtc aaaggcttct atcccagcga catcgccgtg gagtgggaga gcaatgggca
     2641 gccggagaac aactacaaga ccacgcctcc cgtgctggac tccgacggct ccttcttcct
     2701 ctacagcaag ctcaccgtgg acaagagcag gtggcagcag gggaacgtct tctcatgctc
     2761 cgtgatgcac gaggctctgc acaaccacta cacgcagaag agcctctccc tgtctccggg
     2821 taaatgataa ctcgagtcta gagggcccgt ttaaacccgc tgatcagcct cgactgtgcc
     2881 ttctagttgc cagccatctg ttgtttgccc ctcccccgtg ccttccttga ccctggaagg
     2941 tgccactccc actgtccttt cctaataaaa tgaggaaatt gcatcgcatt gtctgagtag
     3001 gtgtcattct attctggggg gtggggtggg gcaggacagc aagggggagg attgggaaga
     3061 caatagcagg catgctgggg atgcggtggg ctctatggct tctgaggcgg aaagaaccag
     3121 ctggggctct agggggtatc cccnnnnnnn nnnnnnnnnn nnnnnnnnnn nnnnnnnnnn
     3181 nnnnnnnnnn nnnnnnnnnn nnnnnnnnnn nnnnnnnnnn nnnnnnnnnn nnnnnnnnnn
     3241 nnnnnnnnnn nnnnnnnnnn nnnnnnncnn nnnnnnnnnn nnnnnnnnnn nnnnnnnnnn
     3301 nnnnnnnnnn nnnnnnnnnn nnnnnnnnnn nnnnnnnnnn nnnnnnnnnn nnnnnnnnna
     3361 nnnnnnnnnn nnnnnnnnnn nnnnnnnnnn nnnnnnnnnn nnnnnnnnnc ctttgacgtt
     3421 ggagtccacg ttctttaata gtggactctt gttccaaact ggaacaacac tcaaccctat
     3481 ctcggtctat tcttttgatt tataagggat tttgccgatt tcggcctatt ggttaaaaaa
     3541 tgagctgatt taacaaaaat ttaacgcgaa ttaattctgt ggaatgtgtg tcagttaggg
     3601 tgtggaaagt ccccaggctc cccagcaggc agaagtatgc aaagcatgca tctcaattag
     3661 tcagcaacca ggtgtggaaa gtccccaggc tccccagcag gcagaagtat gcaaagcatg
     3721 catctcaatt agtcagcaac catagtcccg cccctaactc cgcccatccc gcccctaact
     3781 ccgcccagtt ccgcccattc tccgccccat ggctgactaa ttttttttat ttatgcagag
     3841 gccgaggccg cctctgcctc tgagctattc cagaagtagt gaggaggctt ttttggaggc
     3901 ctaggctttt gcaaaaagct cccgggagct tgtatatcca ttttcggatc tgatcaagag
     3961 acaggatgag gatcgtttcg catgattgaa caagatggat tgcacgcagg ttctccggcc
     4021 gcttgggtgg agaggctatt cggctatgac tgggcacaac agacaatcgg ctgctctgat
     4081 gccgccgtgt tccggctgtc agcgcagggg cgcccggttc tttttgtcaa gaccgacctg
     4141 tccggtgccc tgaatgaact gcaggacgag gcagcgcggc tatcgtggct ggccacgacg
     4201 ggcgttcctt gcgcagctgt gctcgacgtt gtcactgaag cgggaaggga ctggctgcta
     4261 ttgggcgaag tgccggggca ggatctcctg tcatctcacc ttgctcctgc cgagaaagta
     4321 tccatcatgg ctgatgcaat gcggcggctg catacgcttg atccggctac ctgcccattc
     4381 gaccaccaag cgaaacatcg catcgagcga gcacgtactc ggatggaagc cggtcttgtc
     4441 gatcaggatg atctggacga agagcatcag gggctcgcgc cagccgaact gttcgccagg
     4501 ctcaaggcgc gcatgcccga cggcgaggat ctcgtcgtga cccatggcga tgcctgcttg
     4561 ccgaatatca tggtggaaaa tggccgcttt tctggattca tcgactgtgg ccggctgggt
     4621 gtggcggacc gctatcagga catagcgttg gctacccgtg atattgctga agagcttggc
     4681 ggcgaatggg ctgaccgctt cctcgtgctt tacggtatcg ccgctcccga ttcgcagcgc
     4741 atcgccttct atcgccttct tgacgagttc ttctgagcgg gactctgggg ttcgaaatga
     4801 ccgaccaagc gacgcccaac ctgccatcac gagatttcga ttccaccgcc gccttctatg
     4861 aaaggttggg cttcggaatc gttttccggg acgccggctg gatgatcctc cagcgcgggg
     4921 atctcatgct ggagttcttc gcccacccca acttgtttat tgcagcttat aatggttaca
     4981 aataaagcaa tagcatcaca aatttcacaa ataaagcatt tttttcactg cattctagtt
     5041 gtggtttgtc caaactcatc aatgtatctt atcatgtctg tataccgtcg acctctagct
     5101 agagcttggc gtaatcatgg tcatagctgt ttcctgtgtg aaattgttat ccgctcacaa
     5161 ttccacacaa catacgagcc ggaagcataa agtgtaaagc ctggggtgcc taatgagtga
     5221 gctaactcac attaattgcg ttgcgctcac tgcccgcttt ccagtcggga aacctgtcgt
     5281 gccagctgca ttaatgaatc ggccaacgcg cggggagagg cggtttgcgt attgggcgct
     5341 cttccgcttc ctcgctcact gactcgctgc gctcggtcgt tcggctgcgg cgagcggtat
     5401 cagctcactc aaaggcggta atacggttat ccacagaatc aggggataac gcaggaaaga
     5461 acatgtgagc aaaaggccag caaaaggcca ggaaccgtaa aaaggccgcg ttgctggcgt
     5521 ttttccatag gctccgcccc cctgacgagc atcacaaaaa tcgacgctca agtcagaggt
     5581 ggcgaaaccc gacaggacta taaagatacc aggcgtttcc ccctggaagc tccctcgtgc
     5641 gctctcctgt tccgaccctg ccgcttaccg gatacctgtc cgcctttctc ccttcgggaa
     5701 gcgtggcgct ttctcatagc tcacgctgta ggtatctcag ttcggtgtag gtcgttcgct
     5761 ccaagctggg ctgtgtgcac gaaccccccg ttcagcccga ccgctgcgcc ttatccggta
     5821 actatcgtct tgagtccaac ccggtaagac acgacttatc gccactggca gcagccactg
     5881 gtaacaggat tagcagagcg aggtatgtag gcggtgctac agagttcttg aagtggtggc
     5941 ctaactacgg ctacactaga agaacagtat ttggtatctg cgctctgctg aagccagtta
     6001 ccttcggaaa aagagttggt agctcttgat ccggcaaaca aaccaccgct ggtagcggtg
     6061 gtttttttgt ttgcaagcag cagattacgc gcagaaaaaa aggatctcaa gaagatcctt
     6121 tgatcttttc tacggggtct gacgctcagt ggaacgaaaa ctcacgttaa gggattttgg
     6181 tcatgagatt atcaaaaagg atcttcacct agatcctttt aaattaaaaa tgaagtttta
     6241 aatcaatcta aagtatatat gagtaaactt ggtctgacag ttaccaatgc ttaatcagtg
     6301 aggcacctat ctcagcgatc tgtctatttc gttcatccat agttgcctga ctccccgtcg
     6361 tgtagataac tacgatacgg gagggcttac catctggccc cagtgctgca atgataccgc
     6421 gagacccacg ctcaccggct ccagatttat cagcaataaa ccagccagcc ggaagggccg
     6481 agcgcagaag tggtcctgca actttatccg cctccatcca gtctattaat tgttgccggg
     6541 aagctagagt aagtagttcg ccagttaata gtttgcgcaa cgttgttgcc attgctacag
     6601 gcatcgtggt gtcacgctcg tcgtttggta tggcttcatt cagctccggt tcccaacgat
     6661 caaggcgagt tacatgatcc cccatgttgt gcaaaaaagc ggttagctcc ttcggtcctc
     6721 cgatcgttgt cagaagtaag ttggccgcag tgttatcact catggttatg gcagcactgc
     6781 ataattctct tactgtcatg ccatccgtaa gatgcttttc tgtgactggt gagtactcaa
     6841 ccaagtcatt ctgagaatag tgtatgcggc gaccgagttg ctcttgcccg gcgtcaatac
     6901 gggataatac cgcgccacat agcagaactt taaaagtgct catcattgga aaacgttctt
     6961 cggggcgaaa actctcaagg atcttaccgc tgttgagatc cagttcgatg taacccactc
     7021 gtgcacccaa ctgatcttca gcatctttta ctttcaccag cgtttctggg tgagcaaaaa
     7081 caggaaggca aaatgccgca aaaaagggaa taagggcgac acggaaatgt tgaatactca
     7141 tactcttcct ttttcaatat tattgaagca tttatcaggg ttattgtctc atgagcggat
     7201 acatatttga atgtatttag aaaaataaac aaataggggt tccgcgcaca tttccccgaa
     7261 aagtgccacc tgacgtcgac ggatcgggag atctcccgat cccctatggt gcactctcag
     7321 tacaatctgc tctgatgccg catagttaag ccagtatctg ctccctgctt gtgtgttgga
     7381 ggtcgctgag tagtgcgcga gcaaaattta agctacaaca aggcaaggct tgaccgacaa
     7441 ttgcatgaag aatctgctta gggttaggcg ttttgcgctg cttcgcgatg tacgggccag
     7501 atatacgcgt tgacattgat tattgactag ttattaatag taatcaatta cggggtcatt
     7561 agttcatagc ccatatatgg agttccgcgt tacataactt acggtaaatg gcccgcctgg
     7621 ctgaccgccc aacgaccccc gcccattgac gtcaataatg acgtatgttc ccatagtaac
     7681 gccaataggg actttccatt gacgtcaatg ggtggagtat ttacggtaaa ctgcccactt
     7741 ggcagtacat caagtgtatc atatgccaag tacgccccct attgacgtca atgacggtaa
     7801 atggcccgcc tggcattatg cccagtacat gaccttatgg gactttccta cttggcagta
     7861 catctacgta ttagtcatcg ctattaccat g
//
